Addgene plasmid #14144: pAG414GPD-ccdB
Purpose: (Empty Backbone)
Depositing lab: Susan Lindquist. Depositing organization: Whitehead Institute for Biomedical Research. Publication: A suite of Gateway cloning vectors for high-throughput genetic analysis in Saccharomyces cerevisiae. Alberti S, Gitler AD, Lindquist S. Yeast. 2007 Oct . 24(10):913-9. 10.1002/yea.1502 PubMed 17583893.
Backbone
  Vector backbone: pRS414
  Vector type: Yeast Expression ; Gateway Destination
  Selectable markers: TRP1
Growth in bacteria
  Bacterial resistance: Chloramphenicol and Ampicillin, 25 & 100 μg/mL
  Growth temperature: 37°C
  Growth strain: ccdB Survival
  Growth instructions: DB3.1, ccdB Survival
  Copy number: Unknown
Gene/Insert
  Gene/Insert name: None
  Cloning method: Gateway Cloning
  Sequencing primers: 5′ GPDPro_F
Terms and licenses: Academic/Nonprofit Terms; Industry Terms: Not Available to Industry
Depositor comments: Type of plasmid: CEN. This plasmid contains the Gateway technology from Invitrogen; Invitrogen requires purchasing of Gateway Clonase for carrying out the Gateway recombinational cloning reaction http://www.invitrogen.com Please note that the full plasmid sequence is provided as a reference only, and may not match the exact sequence of the plasmid.
How to cite: pAG414GPD-ccdB was a gift from Susan Lindquist (Addgene plasmid # 14144 ; http://n2t.net/addgene:14144 ; RRID:Addgene_14144)
