[The description below was written by a language model from this plasmid's Addgene catalogue record and pLannotate feature annotations shown in this document.]
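Description:
pAG414GPD-ccdB is an empty Gateway destination vector for protein expression in Saccharomyces cerevisiae, built on the pRS414 shuttle backbone. In yeast it is maintained as a low-copy centromeric plasmid through a CEN6/ARS element and is selected by the TRP1 auxotrophic marker, expressed from its own promoter, in trp1 strains. In E. coli it replicates from a ColE1/pUC-type origin and carries an ampicillin resistance gene. An f1 origin and remnants of the pBluescript lacZα/MCS region, with flanking T3 and T7 promoters, are inherited from the parent vector. The small lacI, rop and bom fragments called by the annotation software appear to be backbone remnants rather than functional parts.

The expression unit consists of the strong constitutive GPD (TDH3, glyceraldehyde-3-phosphate dehydrogenase) promoter and the CYC1 terminator, which flank a Gateway cassette. That cassette is bounded by attR1 and attR2 and contains a chloramphenicol resistance gene and the ccdB toxin gene. Because CcdB poisons DNA gyrase in ordinary E. coli, the unrecombined vector has to be propagated in a ccdB-tolerant strain, where the combination of chloramphenicol and ampicillin keeps the cassette intact. In an LR Clonase reaction, an open reading frame from an attL entry clone replaces the CmR–ccdB segment. Recombinants can then be recovered in standard strains, in which ccdB counterselects against unreacted vector.

The feature table shows no epitope tag or fluorescent protein on either side of the att sites, so the inserted gene is expressed untagged. The plasmid belongs to a suite of yeast Gateway vectors designed for high-throughput genetic analysis. The record notes that the deposited full sequence is a reference only and may not match the physical plasmid exactly.
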