Features (pLannotate 1.2.2; 28 found; start..end, strand, type, name):
     70..573     -  misc_feature   CEN/ARS: S. cerevisiae CEN6 centromere fused to an autonomously replicating sequence
    610..714     +  promoter       AmpR promoter: bla
    715..1575    +  CDS            AmpR: β-lactamase; bla; confers resistance to ampicillin, carbenicillin, and related antibiotics
   1746..2334    +  rep_origin     ori: high-copy-number ColE1/pMB1/pBR322/pUC origin of replication
   2517..2609    +  CDS            lacI (fragment): lac repressor; lacI; The lac repressor binds to the lac operator to inhibit transcription in E. coli. This inhibition can be relieved by adding lactose or isopropyl-β-D-thiogalactopyranoside (IPTG).
   2622..2643    +  protein_bind   CAP binding site: CAP binding activates transcription in the presence of cAMP. E. coli catabolite activator protein
   2658..2688    +  promoter       lac promoter: promoter for the E. coli lac operon
   2696..2712    +  protein_bind   lac operator: The lac repressor binds to the lac operator to inhibit transcription in E. coli. This inhibition can be relieved by adding lactose or isopropyl-β-D-thiogalactopyranoside (IPTG). lac repressor encoded by lacI
   2757..2775    +  promoter       T3 promoter: promoter for bacteriophage T3 RNA polymerase
   2804..3448    +  promoter       GAP promoter: S. cerevisiae TDH3; promoter for glyceraldehyde-3-phosphate dehydrogenase
   3454..3474    +  misc_feature   MCS (fragment): pBluescript multiple cloning site
   3478..3602    +  protein_bind   attR1: mutant version of attR; recombination site for the Gateway® LR reaction LR Clonase™
   3627..3657    +  promoter       lac UV5 promoter: E. coli lac promoter with an "up" mutation
   3681..3710    +  promoter       cat promoter (fragment): promoter of the E. coli cat gene encoding chloramphenicol acetyltransferase
   3711..4370    +  CDS            CmR: chloramphenicol acetyltransferase; cat; confers resistance to chloramphenicol
   4552..4710    +  CDS            ccdA (fragment): CCDA_ECO57 - Also known as H, letA. Experimental evidence at protein level: Swiss-Prot protein existence level 1. Antitoxin component of a type II toxin-antitoxin (TA) system which inhibits the post-segregational killing (PSK) of plasmid-free cells, also referred to as a plasmid addiction system. Binds to and blocks the activity of CcdB; will also remove bound CcdB protein from the CcdB-GyrA complex by forming a CcdA-CcdB complex, a process termed rejuvenation. Functions as a transcriptional corepressor for the ccdAB operon, repression also requires CcdB (By similarity). From Escherichia coli
   4715..5017    +  CDS            ccdB: CCDB_ECOLI - Also known as G, letB, letD. Experimental evidence at protein level: Swiss-Prot protein existence level 1. Toxic component of a type II toxin-antitoxin (TA) system, functioning in plasmid maintainence. Responsible for the post- segregational killing (PSK) of plasmid-free cells, also referred to as a plasmid addiction system. Half-life of over 2 hours. Cell killing by CcdB is accompanied by filamentation, defects in chromosome and plasmid segregation, defects in cell division, formation of anucleate cells, decreased DNA synthesis and plasmid loss. Interferes with the activity of DN
   5061..5185    -  protein_bind   attR2: mutant version of attR; recombination site for the Gateway® LR reaction LR Clonase™
   5189..5236    +  misc_feature   MCS (fragment): pBluescript multiple cloning site
   5237..5484    +  terminator     CYC1 terminator: S. cerevisiae CYC1; transcription terminator for CYC1
   5503..5521    -  promoter       T7 promoter: promoter for bacteriophage T7 RNA polymerase
   5529..5684    +  CDS            lacZα (fragment): LacZα fragment of β-galactosidase; lacZ fragment
   5692..6147    +  rep_origin     f1 ori (sequence partly withheld): f1 bacteriophage origin of replication; arrow indicates direction of (+) strand synthesis
   6148..6199    -  misc_feature   bom (fragment): basis of mobility region from pBR322
   6246..6920    -  CDS            TRP1: phosphoribosylanthranilate isomerase, required for tryptophan biosynthesis; S. cerevisiae TRP1; yeast auxotrophic marker
   6921..7201    -  promoter       TRP1 promoter: S. cerevisiae TRP1
   7202..7251    -  misc_feature   bom (fragment): basis of mobility region from pBR322
   7353..1       -  CDS            rop (fragment) (across the origin): Rop protein, which maintains plasmids at low copy number; rop
>Addgene plasmid #14144 | pAG414GPD-ccdB | depositor full sequence | sequence record 7807 | Author sequence
GACGAAAGGGCCTCGTGATACGCCTATTTTTATAGGTTAATGTCATGATAATAATGGTTTCTTAGGACGG
ATCGCTTGCCTGTAACTTACACGCGCCTCGTATCTTTTAATGATGGAATAATTTGGGAATTTACTCTGTG
TTTATTTATTTTTATGTTTTGTATTTGGATTTTAGAAAGTAAATAAAGAAGGTAGAAGAGTTACGGAATG
AAGAAAAAAAAATAAACAAAGGTTTAAAAAATTTCAACAAAAAGCGTACTTTACATATATATTTATTAGA
CAAGAAAAGCAGATTAAATAGATATACATTCGATTAACGATAAGTAAAATGTAAAATCACAGGATTTTCG
TGTGTGGTCTTCTACACAGACAAGATGAAACAATTCGGCATTAATACCTGAGAGCAGGAAGAGCAAGATA
AAAGGTAGTATTTGTTGGCGATCCCCCTAGAGTCTTTTACATCTTCGGAAAACAAAAACTATTTTTTCTT
TAATTTCTTTTTTTACTTTCTATTTTTAATTTATATATTTATATTAAAAAATTTAAATTATAATTATTTT
TATAGCACGTGATGAAAAGGACCCAGGTGGCACTTTTCGGGGAAATGTGCGCGGAACCCCTATTTGTTTA
TTTTTCTAAATACATTCAAATATGTATCCGCTCATGAGACAATAACCCTGATAAATGCTTCAATAATATT
GAAAAAGGAAGAGTATGAGTATTCAACATTTCCGTGTCGCCCTTATTCCCTTTTTTGCGGCATTTTGCCT
TCCTGTTTTTGCTCACCCAGAAACGCTGGTGAAAGTAAAAGATGCTGAAGATCAGTTGGGTGCACGAGTG
GGTTACATCGAACTGGATCTCAACAGCGGTAAGATCCTTGAGAGTTTTCGCCCCGAAGAACGTTTTCCAA
TGATGAGCACTTTTAAAGTTCTGCTATGTGGCGCGGTATTATCCCGTATTGACGCCGGGCAAGAGCAACT
CGGTCGCCGCATACACTATTCTCAGAATGACTTGGTTGAGTACTCACCAGTCACAGAAAAGCATCTTACG
GATGGCATGACAGTAAGAGAATTATGCAGTGCTGCCATAACCATGAGTGATAACACTGCGGCCAACTTAC
TTCTGACAACGATCGGAGGACCGAAGGAGCTAACCGCTTTTTTGCACAACATGGGGGATCATGTAACTCG
CCTTGATCGTTGGGAACCGGAGCTGAATGAAGCCATACCAAACGACGAGCGTGACACCACGATGCCTGTA
GCAATGGCAACAACGTTGCGCAAACTATTAACTGGCGAACTACTTACTCTAGCTTCCCGGCAACAATTAA
TAGACTGGATGGAGGCGGATAAAGTTGCAGGACCACTTCTGCGCTCGGCCCTTCCGGCTGGCTGGTTTAT
TGCTGATAAATCTGGAGCCGGTGAGCGTGGGTCTCGCGGTATCATTGCAGCACTGGGGCCAGATGGTAAG
CCCTCCCGTATCGTAGTTATCTACACGACGGGGAGTCAGGCAACTATGGATGAACGAAATAGACAGATCG
CTGAGATAGGTGCCTCACTGATTAAGCATTGGTAACTGTCAGACCAAGTTTACTCATATATACTTTAGAT
TGATTTAAAACTTCATTTTTAATTTAAAAGGATCTAGGTGAAGATCCTTTTTGATAATCTCATGACCAAA
ATCCCTTAACGTGAGTTTTCGTTCCACTGAGCGTCAGACCCCGTAGAAAAGATCAAAGGATCTTCTTGAG
ATCCTTTTTTTCTGCGCGTAATCTGCTGCTTGCAAACAAAAAAACCACCGCTACCAGCGGTGGTTTGTTT
GCCGGATCAAGAGCTACCAACTCTTTTTCCGAAGGTAACTGGCTTCAGCAGAGCGCAGATACCAAATACT
GTCCTTCTAGTGTAGCCGTAGTTAGGCCACCACTTCAAGAACTCTGTAGCACCGCCTACATACCTCGCTC
TGCTAATCCTGTTACCAGTGGCTGCTGCCAGTGGCGATAAGTCGTGTCTTACCGGGTTGGACTCAAGACG
ATAGTTACCGGATAAGGCGCAGCGGTCGGGCTGAACGGGGGGTTCGTGCACACAGCCCAGCTTGGAGCGA
ACGACCTACACCGAACTGAGATACCTACAGCGTGAGCTATGAGAAAGCGCCACGCTTCCCGAAGGGAGAA
AGGCGGACAGGTATCCGGTAAGCGGCAGGGTCGGAACAGGAGAGCGCACGAGGGAGCTTCCAGGGGGAAA
CGCCTGGTATCTTTATAGTCCTGTCGGGTTTCGCCACCTCTGACTTGAGCGTCGATTTTTGTGATGCTCG
TCAGGGGGGCGGAGCCTATGGAAAAACGCCAGCAACGCGGCCTTTTTACGGTTCCTGGCCTTTTGCTGGC
CTTTTGCTCACATGTTCTTTCCTGCGTTATCCCCTGATTCTGTGGATAACCGTATTACCGCCTTTGAGTG
AGCTGATACCGCTCGCCGCAGCCGAACGACCGAGCGCAGCGAGTCAGTGAGCGAGGAAGCGGAAGAGCGC
CCAATACGCAAACCGCCTCTCCCCGCGCGTTGGCCGATTCATTAATGCAGCTGGCACGACAGGTTTCCCG
ACTGGAAAGCGGGCAGTGAGCGCAACGCAATTAATGTGAGTTACCTCACTCATTAGGCACCCCAGGCTTT
ACACTTTATGCTTCCGGCTCCTATGTTGTGTGGAATTGTGAGCGGATAACAATTTCACACAGGAAACAGC
TATGACCATGATTACGCCAAGCGCGCAATTAACCCTCACTAAAGGGAACAAAAGCTGGAGCTCTTCGAGT
TTATCATTATCAATACTCGCCATTTCAAAGAATACGTAAATAATTAATAGTAGTGATTTTCCTAACTTTA
TTTAGTCAAAAAATTAGCCTTTTAATTCTGCTGTAACCCGTACATGCCCAAAATAGGGGGCGGGTTACAC
AGAATATATAACACCGAAGGTGCCTGGGTGAACAGGTTTATTCCTGGCATCCACTAAATATAATGGAGCC
CGCTTTTTAAGCTGGCATCCAGAAAAAAAAAGAATCCCAGCACCAAAATATTGTTTTCTTCACCAACCAT
CAGTTCATAGGTCCATTCTCTTAGCGCAACTACAGAGAACAGGGGCACAAACAGGCAAAAAACGGGCACA
ACCTCAATGGAGTGATGCAACCTGCCTGGAGTAAATGATGACACAAGGCAATTGACCCACGCATGTATCT
ATCTCATTTTCTTACACCTTCTATTACCTTCTGCTCTCTCTGATTTGGAAAAAGCTGAAAAAAAAGGTTG
AAACCAGTTCCCTGAAATTATTCCCCTACTTGACTAATAAGTATATAAAGACGGTAGGTATTGATTGTAA
TTCTGTAAATCTATTTCTTAAACTTCTTAAATTCTACTTTTATAGTTAGTCTTTTTTTTAGTTTTAAAAC
ACCAGAACTTAGTTTCGACGGATTCTAGAACTAGTGGATCCCCCATCACAAGTTTGTACAAAAAAGCTGA
ACGAGAAACGTAAAATGATATAAATATCAATATATTAAATTAGATTTTGCATAAAAAACAGACTACATAA
TACTGTAAAACACAACATATCCAGTCACTATGGCGGCCGCATTAGGCACCCCAGGCTTTACACTTTATGC
TTCCGGCTCGTATAATGTGTGGATTTTGAGTTAGGATCCGTCGAGATTTTCAGGAGCTAAGGAAGCTAAA
ATGGAGAAAAAAATCACTGGATATACCACCGTTGATATATCCCAATGGCATCGTAAAGAACATTTTGAGG
CATTTCAGTCAGTTGCTCAATGTACCTATAACCAGACCGTTCAGCTGGATATTACGGCCTTTTTAAAGAC
CGTAAAGAAAAATAAGCACAAGTTTTATCCGGCCTTTATTCACATTCTTGCCCGCCTGATGAATGCTCAT
CCGGAATTCCGTATGGCAATGAAAGACGGTGAGCTGGTGATATGGGATAGTGTTCACCCTTGTTACACCG
TTTTCCATGAGCAAACTGAAACGTTTTCATCGCTCTGGAGTGAATACCACGACGATTTCCGGCAGTTTCT
ACACATATATTCGCAAGATGTGGCGTGTTACGGTGAAAACCTGGCCTATTTCCCTAAAGGGTTTATTGAG
AATATGTTTTTCGTCTCAGCCAATCCCTGGGTGAGTTTCACCAGTTTTGATTTAAACGTGGCCAATATGG
ACAACTTCTTCGCCCCCGTTTTCACCATGGGCAAATATTATACGCAAGGCGACAAGGTGCTGATGCCGCT
GGCGATTCAGGTTCATCATGCCGTCTGTGATGGCTTCCATGTCGGCAGAATGCTTAATGAATTACAACAG
TACTGCGATGAGTGGCAGGGCGGGGCGTAAACGCCGCGTGGATCCGGCTTACTAAAAGCCAGATAACAGT
ATGCGTATTTGCGCGCTGATTTTTGCGGTATAAGAATATATACTGATATGTATACCCGAAGTATGTCAAA
AAGAGGTATGCTATGAAGCAGCGTATTACAGTGACAGTTGACAGCGACAGCTATCAGTTGCTCAAGGCAT
ATATGATGTCAATATCTCCGGTCTGGTAAGCACAACCATGCAGAATGAAGCCCGTCGTCTGCGTGCCGAA
CGCTGGAAAGCGGAAAATCAGGAAGGGATGGCTGAGGTCGCCCGGTTTATTGAAATGAACGGCTCTTTTG
CTGACGAGAACAGGGGCTGGTGAAATGCAGTTTAAGGTTTACACCTATAAAAGAGAGAGCCGTTATCGTC
TGTTTGTGGATGTACAGAGTGATATTATTGACACGCCCGGGCGACGGATGGTGATCCCCCTGGCCAGTGC
ACGTCTGCTGTCAGATAAAGTCTCCCGTGAACTTTACCCGGTGGTGCATATCGGGGATGAAAGCTGGCGC
ATGATGACCACCGATATGGCCAGTGTGCCGGTCTCCGTTATCGGGGAAGAAGTGGCTGATCTCAGCCACC
GCGAAAATGACATCAAAAACGCCATTAACCTGATGTTCTGGGGAATATAAATGTCAGGCTCCCTTATACA
CAGCCAGTCTGCAGGTCGACCATAGTGACTGGATATGTTGTGTTTTACAGTATTATGTAGTCTGTTTTTT
ATGCAAAATCTAATTTAATATATTGATATTTATATCATTTTACGTTTCTCGTTCAGCTTTCTTGTACAAA
GTGGTGATGGGCTGCAGGAATTCGATATCAAGCTTATCGATACCGTCGACCTCGAGTCATGTAATTAGTT
ATGTCACGCTTACATTCACGCCCTCCCCCCACATCCGCTCTAACCGAAAAGGAAGGAGTTAGACAACCTG
AAGTCTAGGTCCCTATTTATTTTTTTATAGTTATGTTAGTATTAAGAACGTTATTTATATTTCAAATTTT
TCTTTTTTTTCTGTACAGACGCGTGTACGCATGTAACATTATACTGAAAACCTTGCTTGAGAAGGTTTTG
GGACGCTCGAAGGCTTTAATTTGCGGCCGGTACCCAATTCGCCCTATAGTGAGTCGTATTACGCGCGCTC
ACTGGCCGTCGTTTTACAACGTCGTGACTGGGAAAACCCTGGCGTTACCCAACTTAATCGCCTTGCAGCA
CATCCCCCTTTCGCCAGCTGGCGTAATAGCGAAGAGGCCCGCACCGATCGCCCTTCCCAACAGTTGCGCA
GCCTGAATGGCGAATGGCGCG
[124 nt withheld, positions 5692-5815]
C
[91 nt withheld, positions 5817-5907]
A
[49 nt withheld, positions 5909-5957]
CCTTTGACGTTGGAGTCCACGTTCTTT
[37 nt withheld, positions 5985-6021]
ACCCTATCTCGGTCTATTCTTTTGATTTATAAGGGATTTTGCCGATTTCGGCCTATTGGTTAAAAAATGA
GCTGATTTAACAAAAATTTAACGCGAATTTTAACAAAATATTAACGTTTACAATTTCCTGATGCGGTATT
TTCTCCTTACGCATCTGTGCGGTATTTCACACCGCATAGGCAAGTGCACAAACAATACTTAAATAAATAC
TACTCAGTAATAACCTATTTCTTAGCATTTTTGACGAAATTTGCTATTTTGTTAGAGTCTTTTACACCAT
TTGTCTCCACACCTCCGCTTACATCAACACCAATAACGCCATTTAATCTAAGCGCATCACCAACATTTTC
TGGCGTCAGTCCACCAGCTAACATAAAATGTAAGCTTTCGGGGCTCTCTTGCCTTCCAACCCAGTCAGAA
ATCGAGTTCCAATCCAAAAGTTCACCTGTCCCACCTGCTTCTGAATCAAACAAGGGAATAAACGAATGAG
GTTTCTGTGAAGCTGCACTGAGTAGTATGTTGCAGTCTTTTGGAAATACGAGTCTTTTAATAACTGGCAA
ACCGAGGAACTCTTGGTATTCTTGCCACGACTCATCTCCATGCAGTTGGACGATATCAATGCCGTAATCA
TTGACCAGAGCCAAAACATCCTCCTTAGGTTGATTACGAAACACGCCAACCAAGTATTTCGGAGTGCCTG
AACTATTTTTATATGCTTTTACAAGACTTGAAATTTTCCTTGCAATAACCGGGTCAATTGTTCTCTTTCT
ATTGGGCACACATATAATACCCAGCAAGTCAGCATCGGAATCTAGAGCACATTCTGCGGCCTCTGTGCTC
TGCAAGCCGCAAACTTTCACCAATGGACCAGAACTACCTGTGAAATTAATAACAGACATACTCCAAGCTG
CCTTTGTGTGCTTAATCACGTATACTCACGTGCTCAATAGTCACCAATGCCCTCCCTCTTGGCCCTCTCC
TTTTCTTTTTTCGACCGAATTAATTCTTAATCGGCAAAAAAAGAAAAGCTCCGGATCAAGATTGTACGTA
AGGTGACAAGCTATTTTTCAATAAAGAATATCTTCCACTACTGCCATCTGGCGTCATAACTGCAAAGTAC
ACATATATTACGATGCTGTCTATTAAATGCTTCCTATATTATATATATAGTAATGTCGTTTATGGTGCAC
TCTCAGTACAATCTGCTCTGATGCCGCATAGTTAAGCCAGCCCCGACACCCGCCAACACCCGCTGACGCG
CCCTGACGGGCTTGTCTGCTCCCGGCATCCGCTTACAGACAAGCTGTGACCGTCTCCGGGAGCTGCATGT
GTCAGAGGTTTTCACCGTCATCACCGAAACGCGCGA
