>Addgene plasmid #14144 | pAG414GPD-ccdB | addgene partial sequence | sequence record 20397 | 14144 with pRS_marker
GGAAGCATTTAATAGAACAGCATCGTAATATATGTGTACTTTGCAGTTATGACGCCAGATGGCAGTAGTG
GAAGATATTCTTTATTGAAAAATAGCTTGTCACCTTACGTACAATCTTGATCCGGAGCTTTTCTTTTTTT
GCCGATTAAGAATTAATTCGGTCGAAAAAAGAAAAGGAGAGGGCCAAGAGGGAGGGCATTGGTGACTATT
GAGCACGTGAGTATACGTGATTAAGCACACAAAGGCAGCTTGGAGTATGTCTGTTATTAATTTCACAGGT
AGTTCTGGTCCATTGGTGAAAGTTTGCGGCTTGCAGAGCACAGAGGCCGCAGAATGTGCTCTAGATTCCG
ATGCTGACTTGCTGGGTATTATATGTGTGCCCAATAGAAAGAGAACAATTGACCCGGTTATTGCAAGGAA
AATTTCAAGTCTTGTAAAAGCATATAAAAATAGTTCAGGCACTCCGAAATACTTGGTTGGCGTGTTTCGT
AATCAACCTAAGGAGGATGTTTTGGCTCTGGTCAATGATTACGGCATTGATATCGTCCAACTGCATGGAG
ATGAGTCGTGGCAAGAATACCAAGAGTTCCTCGGTTTGCCAGTTATTAAAAGACTCGTATTTCCAAAAGA
CTGCAACATACTACTCAGTGCAGCTTCACAGAAACCTCATTCGTTTATT
