>Addgene plasmid #14144 | pAG414GPD-ccdB | addgene partial sequence | sequence record 20398 | 14144 with GW5
CCTAATGCGGCCGCCATAGTGACTGGATATGTTGTGTTTTACAGTATTATGTAGTCTGTTTTTTATGCAA
AATCTAATTTAATATATTGATATTTATATCATTTTACGTTTCTCGTTCAGCTTTTTTGTACAAACTTGTG
ATGGGGGATCCACTAGTTCTAGAATCCGTCGAAACTAAGTTCTGGTGTTTTAAAACTAAAAAAAAGACTA
ACTATAAAAGTAGAATTTAAGAAGTTTAAGAAATAGATTTACAGAATTACAATCAATACCTACCGTCTTT
ATATACTTATTAGTCAAGTAGGGGAATAATTTCAGGGAACTGGTTTCAACCTTTTTTTTCAGCTTTTTCC
AAATCAGAGAGAGCAGAAGGTAATAGAAGGTGTAAGAAAATGAGATAGATACATGCGTGGGTCAATTGCC
TTGTGTCATCATTTACTCCAGGCAGGTTGCATCACTCCATTGAGGTTGTGCCCGTTTTTTGCCTGTTTGT
GCCCCTGTTCTCTGTAGTTGCGCTAAGAGAATGGACCTATGAACTGATGGTTGGTGAAGAAAACAATATT
TTGGTGCTGGGATTCTTTTTTTTTCTGGATGCCAGCTTAAAAAGCGGGCTCCATTATATTTAGTGGATG
