>Addgene plasmid #14144 | pAG414GPD-ccdB | addgene partial sequence | sequence record 20399 | 14144 with GW3
CAGCCACCGCGAAAATGACATCAAAAACGCCATTAACCTGATGTTCTGGGGAATATAAATGTCAGGCTCC
CTTATACACAGCCAGTCTGCAGGTCGACCATAGTGACTGGATATGTTGTGTTTTACAGTATTATGTAGTC
TGTTTTTTATGCAAAATCTAATTTAATATATTGATATTTATATCATTTTACGTTTCTCGTTCAGCTTTCT
TGTACAAAGTGGTGATGGGCTGCAGGAATTCGATATCAAGCTTATCGATACCGTCGACCTCGAGTCATGT
AATTAGTTATGTCACGCTTACATTCACGCCCTCCCCCCACATCCGCTCTAACCGAAAAGGAAGGAGTTAG
ACAACCTGAAGTCTAGGTCCCTATTTATTTTTTTATAGTTATGTTAGTATTAAGAACGTTATTTATATTT
CAAATTTTTCTTTTTTTTCTGTACAGACGCGTGTACGCATGTAACATTATACTGAAAACCTTGCTTGAGA
AGGTTTTGGGACGCTCGAAGGCTTTAATTTGCGGCCGGTACCCAATTCGCCCTATAGTGAGTCGTATTAC
GCGCGCTCACTGGCCGTCGTTTTACAACGTCGTGACTGGGAAAACCCTGGCGTTACCCAACTTAATCGCC
TT
